>Addgene plasmid #237531 | pTA7001-RWT4Ca_noKDup | addgene full sequence | sequence record 472259 | Addgene NGS Result
GCGCCTTTCCGACGCTCACCGGGCTGGTTGCCCTCGCCGCTGGGCTGGCGGCCGTCTATGGCCCTGCAAA
CGCGCCAGAAACGCCGTCGAAGCCGTGTGCGAGACACCGCGGCCGCCGGCGTTGTGGATACCTCGCGGAA
AACTTGGCCCTCACTGACAGATGAGGGGCGGACGTTGACACTTGAGGGGCCGACTCACCCGGCGCGGCGT
TGACAGATGAGGGGCAGGCTCGATTTCGGCCGGCGACGTGGAGCTGGCCAGCCTCGCAAATCGGCGAAAA
CGCCTGATTTTACGCGAGTTTCCCACAGATGATGTGGACAAGCCTGGGGATAAGTGCCCTGCGGTATTGA
CACTTGAGGGGCGCGACTACTGACAGATGAGGGGCGCGATCCTTGACACTTGAGGGGCAGAGTGCTGACA
GATGAGGGGCGCACCTATTGACATTTGAGGGGCTGTCCACAGGCAGAAAATCCAGCATTTGCAAGGGTTT
CCGCCCGTTTTTCGGCCACCGCTAACCTGTCTTTTAACCTGCTTTTAAACCAATATTTATAAACCTTGTT
TTTAACCAGGGCTGCGCCCTGTGCGCGTGACCGCGCACGCCGAAGGGGGGTGCCCCCCCTTCTCGAACCC
TCCCGGCCCGCTAACGCGGGCCTCCCATCCCCCCAGGGGCTGCGCCCCTCGGCCGCGAACGGCCTCACCC
CAAAAATGGCAGCGCTGGCAGTCCTTGCCATTGCCGGGATCGGGGCAGTAACGGGATGGGCGATCAGCCC
GAGCGCGACGCCCGGAAGCATTGACGTGCCGCAGGTGCTGGCATCGACATTCAGCGACCAGGTGCCGGGC
AGTGAGGGCGGCGGCCTGGGTGGCGGCCTGCCCTTCACTTCGGCCGTCGGGGCATTCACGGACTTCATGG
CGGGGCCGGCAATTTTTACCTTGGGCATTCTTGGCATAGTGGTCGCGGGTGCCGTGCTCGTGTTCGGGGG
TGCGATAAACCCAGCGAACCATTTGAGGTGATAGGTAAGATTATACCGAGGTATGAAAACGAGAATTGGA
CCTTTACAGAATTACTCTATGAAGCGCCATATTTAAAAAGCTACCAAGACGAAGAGGATGAAGAGGATGA
GGAGGCAGATTGCCTTGAATATATTGACAATACTGATAAGATAATATATCTTTTATATAGAAGATATCGC
CGTATGTAAGGATTTCAGGGGGCAAGGCATAGGCAGCGCGCTTATCAATATATCTATAGAATGGGCAAAG
CATAAAAACTTGCATGGACTAATGCTTGAAACCCAGGACAATAACCTTATAGCTTGTAAATTCTATCATA
ATTGGGTAATGACTCCAACTTATTGATAGTGTTTTATGTTCAGATAATGCCCGATGACTTTGTCATGCAG
CTCCACCGATTTTGAGAACGACAGCGACTTCCGTCCCAGCCGTGCCAGGTGCTGCCTCAGATTCAGGTTA
TGCCGCTCAATTCGCTGCGTATATCGCTTGCTGATTACGTGCAGCTTTCCCTTCAGGCGGGATTCATACA
GCGGCCAGCCATCCGTCATCCATATCACCACGTCAAAGGGTGACAGCAGGCTCATAAGACGCCCCAGCGT
CGCCATAGTGCGTTCACCGAATACGTGCGCAACAACCGTCTTCCGGAGACTGTCATACGCGTAAAACAGC
CAGCGCTGGCGCGATTTAGCCCCGACATAGCCCCACTGTTCGTCCATTTCCGCGCAGACGATGACGTCAC
TGCCCGGCTGTATGCGCGAGGTTACCGACTGCGGCCTGAGTTTTTTAAGTGACGTAAAATCGTGTTGAGG
CCAACGCCCATAATGCGGGCTGTTGCCCGGCATCCAACGCCATTCATGGCCATATCAATGATTTTCTGGT
GCGTACCGGGTTGAGAAGCGGTGTAAGTGAACTGCAGTTGCCATGTTTTACGGCAGTGAGAGCAGAGATA
GCGCTGATGTCCGGCGGTGCTTTTGCCGTTACGCACCACCCCGTCAGTAGCTGAACAGGAGGGACAGCTG
ATAGAAACAGAAGCCACTGGAGCACCTCAAAAACACCATCATACACTAAATCAGTAAGTTGGCAGCATCA
CCCATAATTGTGGTTTCAAAATCGGCTCCGTCGATACTATGTTATACGCCAACTTTGAAAACAACTTTGA
AAAAGCTGTTTTCTGGTATTTAAGGTTTTAGAATGCAAGGAACAGTGAATTGGAGTTCGTCTTGTTATAA
TTAGCTTCTTGGGGTATCTTTAAATACTGTAGAAAAGAGGAAGGAAATAATAAATGGCTAAAATGAGAAT
ATCACCGGAATTGAAAAAACTGATCGAAAAATACCGCTGCGTAAAAGATACGGAAGGAATGTCTCCTGCT
AAGGTATATAAGCTGGTGGGAGAAAATGAAAACCTATATTTAAAAATGACGGACAGCCGGTATAAAGGGA
CCACCTATGATGTGGAACGGGAAAAGGACATGATGCTATGGCTGGAAGGAAAGCTGCCTGTTCCAAAGGT
CCTGCACTTTGAACGGCATGATGGCTGGAGCAATCTGCTCATGAGTGAGGCCGATGGCGTCCTTTGCTCG
GAAGAGTATGAAGATGAACAAAGCCCTGAAAAGATTATCGAGCTGTATGCGGAGTGCATCAGGCTCTTTC
ACTCCATCGACATATCGGATTGTCCCTATACGAATAGCTTAGACAGCCGCTTAGCCGAATTGGATTACTT
ACTGAATAACGATCTGGCCGATGTGGATTGCGAAAACTGGGAAGAAGACACTCCATTTAAAGATCCGCGC
GAGCTGTATGATTTTTTAAAGACGGAAAAGCCCGAAGAGGAACTTGTCTTTTCCCACGGCGACCTGGGAG
ACAGCAACATCTTTGTGAAAGATGGCAAAGTAAGTGGCTTTATTGATCTTGGGAGAAGCGGCAGGGCGGA
CAAGTGGTATGACATTGCCTTCTGCGTCCGGTCGATCAGGGAGGATATCGGGGAAGAACAGTATGTCGAG
CTATTTTTTGACTTACTGGGGATCAAGCCTGATTGGGAGAAAATAAAATATTATATTTTACTGGATGAAT
TGTTTTAGTACCTAGATGTGGCGCAACGATGCCGGCGACAAGCAGGAGCGCACCGACTTCTTCCGCATCA
AGTGTTTTGGCTCTCAGGCCGAGGCCCACGGCAAGTATTTGGGCAAGGGGTCGCTGGTATTCGTGCAGGG
CAAGATTCGGAATACCAAGTACGAGAAGGACGGCCAGACGGTCTACGGGACCGACTTCATTGCCGATAAG
GTGGATTATCTGGACACCAAGGCACCAGGCGGGTCAAATCAGGAATAAGGGCACATTGCCCCGGCGTGAG
TCGGGGCAATCCCGCAAGGAGGGTGAATGAATCGGACGTTTGACCGGAAGGCATACAGGCAAGAACTGAT
CGACGCGGGGTTTTCCGCCGAGGATGCCGAAACCATCGCAAGCCGCACCGTCATGCGTGCGCCCCGCGAA
ACCTTCCAGTCCGTCGGCTCGATGGTCCAGCAAGCTACGGCCAAGATCGAGCGCGACAGCGTGCAACTGG
CTCCCCCTGCCCTGCCCGCGCCATCGGCCGCCGTGGAGCGTTCGCGTCGTCTCGAACAGGAGGCGGCAGG
TTTGGCGAAGTCGATGACCATCGACACGCGAGGAACTATGACGACCAAGAAGCGAAAAACCGCCGGCGAG
GACCTGGCAAAACAGGTCAGCGAGGCCAAGCAGGCCGCGTTGCTGAAACACACGAAGCAGCAGATCAAGG
AAATGCAGCTTTCCTTGTTCGATATTGCGCCGTGGCCGGACACGATGCGAGCGATGCCAAACGACACGGC
CCGCTCTGCCCTGTTCACCACGCGCAACAAGAAAATCCCGCGCGAGGCGCTGCAAAACAAGGTCATTTTC
CACGTCAACAAGGACGTGAAGATCACCTACACCGGCGTCGAGCTGCGGGCCGACGATGACGAACTGGTGT
GGCAGCAGGTGTTGGAGTACGCGAAGCGCACCCCTATCGGCGAGCCGATCACCTTCACGTTCTACGAGCT
TTGCCAGGACCTGGGCTGGTCGATCAATGGCCGGTATTACACGAAGGCCGAGGAATGCCTGTCGCGCCTA
CAGGCGACGGCGATGGGCTTCACGTCCGACCGCGTTGGGCACCTGGAATCGGTGTCGCTGCTGCACCGCT
TCCGCGTCCTGGACCGTGGCAAGAAAACGTCCCGTTGCCAGGTCCTGATCGACGAGGAAATCGTCGTGCT
GTTTGCTGGCGACCACTACACGAAATTCATATGGGAGAAGTACCGCAAGCTGTCGCCGACGGCCCGACGG
ATGTTCGACTATTTCAGCTCGCACCGGGAGCCGTACCCGCTCAAGCTGGAAACCTTCCGCCTCATGTGCG
GATCGGATTCCACCCGCGTGAAGAAGTGGCGCGAGCAGGTCGGCGAAGCCTGCGAAGAGTTGCGAGGCAG
CGGCCTGGTGGAACACGCCTGGGTCAATGATGACCTGGTGCATTGCAAACGCTAGGGCCTTGTGGGGTCA
GTTCCGGCTGGGGGTTCAGCAGCCAGCGCTTTACTGGCATTTCAGGAACAAGCGGGCACTGCTCGACGCA
CTTGCTTCGCTCAGTATCGCTCGGGACGCACGGCGCGCTCTACGAACTGCCGATAAACAGAGGATTAAAA
TTGACAATTGTGATTAAGGCTCAGATTCGACGGCTTGGAGCGGCCGACGTGCAGGATTTCCGCGAGATCC
GATTGTCGGCCCTGAAGAAAGCTCCAGAGATGTTCGGGTCCGTTTACGAGCACGAGGAGAAAAAGCCCAT
GGAGGCGTTCGCTGAACGGTTGCGAGATGCCGTGGCATTCGGCGCCTACATCGACGGCGAGATCATTGGG
CTGTCGGTCTTCAAACAGGAGGACGGCCCCAAGGACGCTCACAAGGCGCATCTGTCCGGCGTTTTCGTGG
AGCCCGAACAGCGAGGCCGAGGGGTCGCCGGTATGCTGCTGCGGGCGTTGCCGGCGGGTTTATTGCTCGT
GATGATCGTCCGACAGATTCCAACGGGAATCTGGTGGATGCGCATCTTCATCCTCGGCGCACTTAATATT
TCGCTATTCTGGAGCTTGTTGTTTATTTCGGTCTACCGCCTGCCGGGCGGGGTCGCGGCGACGGTAGGCG
CTGTGCAGCCGCTGATGGTCGTGTTCATCTCTGCCGCTCTGCTAGGTAGCCCGATACGATTGATGGCGGT
CCTGGGGGCTATTTGCGGAACTGCGGGCGTGGCGCTGTTGGTGTTGACACCAAACGCAGCGCTAGATCCT
GTCGGCGTCGCAGCGGGCCTGGCGGGGGCGGTTTCCATGGCGTTCGGAACCGTGCTGACCCGCAAGTGGC
AACCTCCCGTGCCTCTGCTCACCTTTACCGCCTGGCAACTGGCGGCCGGAGGACTTCTGCTCGTTCCAGT
AGCTTTAGTGTTTGATCCGCCAATCCCGATGCCTACAGGAACCAATGTTCTCGGCCTGGCGTGGCTCGGC
CTGATCGGAGCGGGTTTAACCTACTTCCTTTGGTTCCGGGGGATCTCGCGACTCGAACCTACAGTTGTTT
CCTTACTGGGCTTTCTCAGCCCCAGATCTGGGGTCGATCAGCCGGGGATGCATCAGGCCGACAGTCGGAA
CTTCGGGTCCCCGACCTGTACCATTCGGTGAGCAATGGATAGGGGAGTTGATATCGTCAACGTTCACTTC
TAAAGAAATAGCGCCACTCAGCTTCCTCAGCGGCTTTATCCAGCGATTTCCTATTATGTCGGCATAGTTC
TCAAGATCGACAGCCTGTCACGGTTAAGCGAGAAATGAATAAGAAGGCTGATAATTCGGATCTCTGCGAG
GGAGATGATATTTGATCACAGGCAGCAACGCTCTGTCATCGTTACAATCAACATGCTACCCTCCGCGAGA
TCATCCGTGTTTCAAACCCGGCAGCTTAGTTGCCGTTCTTCCGAATAGCATCGGTAACATGAGCAAAGTC
TGCCGCCTTACAACGGCTCTCCCGCTGACGCCGTCCCGGACTGATGGGCTGCCTGTATCGAGTGGTGATT
TTGTGCCGAGCTGCCGGTCGGGGAGCTGTTGGCTGGCTGGTGGCAGGATATATTGTGGTGTAAACAAATT
GACGCTTAGACAACTTAATAACACATTGCGGACGTTTTTAATGTACTGGGGTGGTTTTTCTTTTCACCAG
TGAGACGGGCAACAGCTGATTGCCCTTCACCGCCTGGCCCTGAGAGAGTTGCAGCAAGCGGTCCACGCTG
GTTTGCCCCAGCAGGCGAAAATCCTGTTTGATGGTGGTTCCGAAATCGGCAAAATCCCTTATAAATCAAA
AGAATAGCCCGAGATAGGGT
[37 nt withheld, positions 6391-6427]
AAAGAACGTGGACTCCAACGTCAAAGG
[141 nt withheld, positions 6455-6595]
G
[44 nt withheld, positions 6597-6640]
CATTCAGGCTGCGCAACTGTTGGGAAGGGCGATCGGTGCGGGCCTCTTCGCTATTACGCCAGCTGGCGAA
AGGGGGATGTGCTGCAAGGCGATTAAGTTGGGTAACGCCAGGGTTTTCCCAGTCACGACGTTGTAAAACG
ACGGCCAGTGAATTCCTCGAAGCTTGCATGCCGGTCGACTCTAGAGGATCCGGGTGACAGCCCTCCGACG
GGTGACAGCCCTCCGACGGGTGACAGCCCTCCGAATTCTAGAGGATCCGGGTGACAGCCCTCCGACGGGT
GACAGCCCTCCGACGGGTGACAGCCCTCCGAATTCGAGCTCGGTACCCGGGGATCTGTCGACCTCGATCG
AGATCTTCGCAAGACCCTTCCTCTATATAAGGAAGTTCATTTCATTTGGAGAGGACACGCTGAAGCTAGT
CGACTCTAGCCTCGAGACAAGTTTGTACAAAAAAGCAGGCTCCACCATGGAAGGCAAAATTTGTGCACAA
ATGGACGGCTACGAGTTCCAGCGTGCTGAGCTTGATGCATTGGAGAGAGTTGTTAGAGATACCTCTGCCG
AGCCAATGTCCTTGACACTGCCCCTTTTGCGTCATATCACAAATGATTTCTCAGATGAATCCAGGATCGG
ACGTGGAGGATTCGCTGTTGTCTATCTTGGTGTTTTGCCATCCGGCCTGAGAATAGCTGTTAAGAGGTTG
TCAAATATAGCTTATATGAATGAAAGTGCATTCCAGAACGAAGTATTCATCACAATGAAAGCCACACATA
AAAATACAGTGAGATTCATGGGATACTGCTCACAGATTCAAGGCAAACTAATAGAACATGATGGACAACA
TGTCTTTGCACAGCTTGAAGAGAGGCTAATTTGTGTGGAATACGCACCTAAGGGAACATTAGACGCTCAC
ATCGGAGATTATGGTGAACTGGACTGGAACCAAAGATATCAGATTCTGAAAGGCATATGTCAGGGTTTAC
ATCATCTACATGACGAAATGCATGTCTTTCATGGAGATATCAAACCCGCCAACATTCTTATCGGCGATAA
CCTAGTTCCTAAAATCTATGATTTCGGATTGAGTCAAATGTTCGAGGAGGAGGAAACGGAAAGAATTGTG
GAAAACATTGCCGGTACATTCGGCTACATGGCACCTGAGTTCTGTACAAACAACATGGTATCCTTCAAGG
CCGAGATTTACAGTTTAGGCGTTGTAATAGGAGAACTTCTTATCGGTAAAAAAGGATGGTTTGACGAGGA
CGTGCGGAAGCTTTTTGTTCAGCAGTTGAAAGGCCTTCGCAAAACTTTGGTGAAGGAAGGCGCGTTTTCC
AGCTGGGAGAATAAATACCATCAAGTGCGCACGTGTATGGAGATTGGTCAGGATTGCATCGATCCAAATC
CTCATAAACGGCCTACGCTTCTCGAAATTATTCAACGCCTTAACGAAGCCGAAGACATGAATTATAGTGC
GGCATCACTCTGGCAGGTTCAGTCTGGTGATGAAGAATCAGATCTCTCCGATACTGAAGCGTTGGAGACA
GAGACCACGAGCGAGTTTCTTCCGTCCGATGAAGAACCGGCGTCCGTCGGTAAGACCGGCGAGACCTCTA
CACAGGAACCGGACAAACCCGATCTTATATCTAAACTTCCCGCTTCGGTTGACCTTTCTGATCTCAAGGT
GCTTGAAAAGATAACCGATGATTTTAGCCATGAGAGAATAGTCGGGAAAGACGGGACTTTTAAAGGATGC
CATAAGGCTTTCGTTTATAAAGGTGACATTCCTCTGAGGGAGATGATTGCAGTTAAACGGCTCATTGGTG
TTGAGATACCCTTCGAGAAGTTCAAGAGAGAGGCTGAACAATTCATCAGTTTGGATCATAAGAACATAGT
TAAGGTTGCAAGTTATTGCCACGACCAGAGCCGGGGACATAGACTCGTCCAGTTCAAGGGGAAGCCTCTG
CCCCAACTTTTTAATGGGCCTGAGCAACTGTTGTGTTACGAGTACATGCACAATGGTTCTCTTAGAGATT
ACTTGATGGGCCAAGGCTCCCGGGTCATAGATTGGCAGATGCGGTACAAGCTGATAAAAGGGACCTGCGC
AGGCTTGCATTATCTTCATAAGGGTCGCGCAGGATGTCCGATCGTTCACCTTAATCTGAGTCCCAGCAAC
GTGCTTTTGGATCATAATTACATTCCGCGGATAACTGGCTTCGACTTTTCCAAGCTTATAGGAGAAAAAA
ACACTAAATCTGTGGTCTTGAAGCTCAATGGACCCATCGCTTATCTGCCCCCCGACTTCTTCCACAGCAA
AGGTACAGATCTCAAGTACCTGGCGACAGTTGATATATACTCTTTGGGCCTGATGATACTCGAGATTGCA
ACACAGCAGGAAATCAAGGGCATACATGGTGTTCTGATAAAGTCAATCGAGGAAAACTGGCGGGAAGAGT
CCCAAATCACACGCCTCTATACCTCTCTTGGGGCTGATGAGCTGAGGCAGGTGAAGATGTGTATTGATAT
AGGACTTGACTGTGTCAAGAGTAACCCAGAGAAGCGCCCCACTGCAGGAGCAATTATGTTGTGGCTTGAT
AAAGAATCTAAGCCAGTCCCCGTGTCACGGGCCGGAGCGGGCGTTTTGCCACGGCCCCCAGTTCCGACCA
ACATCAACCATGCGGGGCGCATCCAGGGTATCCCAATCGAGAAATCACAAGTCCTTATTCCTTCATTCGC
TTGTAATGAATATAGCTCTGTCAAAATTCAAAATTTGCACTTGCTGCTCTTTATGGGTAGCGACTACAAG
GACCACGACGGTGACTACAAGGACCACGACATCGACTACAAGGACGACGACGACAAGATCACCCAGCTTT
CTTGTACAAAGTGGTGCTCGACGATTATAAGGATCATGATGGAGATTATAAGGATCATGATATTGATTAT
AAGGATGATGATGATAAGTAAACTAGTCGATCCAGGCCTCCCAGCTTTCGTCCGTATCATCGGTTTCGAC
AACGTTCGTCAAGTTCAATGCATCAGTTTCATTGCCCACACACCAGAATCCTACTAAGTTTGAGTATTAT
GGCATTGGAAAAGCTGTTTTCTTCTATCATTTGTTCTGCTTGTAATTTACTGTGTTCTTTCAGTTTTTGT
TTTCGGACATCAAAATGCAAATGGATGGATAAGAGTTAATAAATGATATGGTCCTTTTGTTCATTCTCAA
ATTATTATTATCTGTTGTTTTTACTTTAATGGGTTGAATTTAAGTAAGAAAGGAACTAACAGTGTGATAT
TAAGGTGCAATGTTAGACATATAAAACAGTCTTTCACCTCTCTTTGGTTATGTCTTGAATTGGTTTGTTT
CTTCACTTATCTGTGTAATCAAGTTTACTATGAGTCTATGATCAAGTAATTATGCAATCAAGTTAAGTAC
AGTATAGGCTTTTTGTGTCGAGGGGGTACCGAGTCGAGGGGGGATCAATTCCCGATCTAGTAACATAGAT
GACACCGCGCGCGATAATTTATCCTAGTTTGCGCGCTATATTTTGTTTTCTATCGCGTATTAAATGTATA
ATTGCGGGACTCTAATCATAAAAACCCATCTCATAAATAACGTCATGCATTACATGTTAATTATTACATG
CTTAACGTAATTCAACAGAAATTATATGATAATCATCGCAAGACCGGCAACAGGATTCAATCTTAAGAAA
CTTTATTGCCAAATGTTTGAACGATCGGGGAAATTCGGGGGATCAGCTTGTGATCATGTTACATCACCTC
CAAGATCCCGGACGAGTGCTGGGGCGTCGGTTTCCACTATCGGCGAGTACTTCTACACAGCCATCGGTCC
AGACGGCCGCGCTTCTGCGGGCGATTTGTGTACGCCCGACAGTCCCGGCTCCGGATCGGACGATTGCGTC
GCATCGACCCTGCGCCCAAGCTGCATCATCGAAATTGCCGTCAACCAAGCTCTGATAGAGTTGGTCAAGA
CCAATGCGGAGCATATACGCCCGGAGCCGCGGCGATCCTGCAAGCTCCGGATGCCTCCGCTCGAAGTAGC
GCGTCTGCTGCTCCATACAAGCCAACCACGGCCTCCAGAAGAAGATGTTGGCGACCTCGTATTGGGAATC
CCCGAACATCGCCTCGCTCCAGTCAATGACCGCTGTTATGCGGCCATTGTCCGTCAGGACATTGTTGGAG
CCGAAATCCGCGTGCACGAGGTGCCGGACTTCGGGGCAGTCCTCGGCCCAAAGCATCAGCTCATCGAGAG
CCTGCGCGACGGACGCACTGACGGTGTCGTCCATCACAGTTTGCCAGTGATACACATGGGGATCAGCAAT
CGCGCATATGAAATCACGCCATGTAGTGTATTGACCGATTCCTTGCGGTCCGAATGGGCCGAACCCGCTC
GTCTGGCTAAGATCGGCCGCAGCGATCGCATCCATGGCCTCCGCGACCGGCTGCAGAACAGCGGGCAGTT
CGGTTTCAGGCAGGTCTTGCAACGTGACACCCTGTGCACGGCGGGAGATGCAATAGGTCAGGCTCTCGCT
GAATTCCCCAATGTCAAGCACTTCCGGAATCGGGAGCGCGGCCGATGCAAAGTGCCGATAAACATAACGA
TCTTTGTAGAAACCATCGGCGCAGCTATTTACCCGCAGGACATATCCACGCCCTCCTACATCGAAGCTGA
AAGCACGAGATTCTTCGCCCTCCGAGAGCTGCATCAGGTCGGAGACGCTGTCGAACTTTTCGATCAGAAA
CTTCTCGACAGACGTCGCGGTGAGTTCAGGCTTTTTCATATCTCATTGCCCCCCGGGATCTTGCAGGTCG
AGATCCTCTAGCGGATCCGGTGCAGATTATTTGGATTGAGAGTGAATATGAGACTCTAATTGGATACCGA
GGGGAATTTATGGAACGTCAGTGGAGCATTTTTGACAAGAAATATTTGCTAGCTGATAGTGACCTTAGGC
GACTTTTGAACGCGCAATAATGGTTTCTGACGTATGTGCTTAGCTCATTAAACTCCAGAAACCCGCGGCT
GAGTGGCTCCTTCAACGTTGCGGTTCTGTCAGTTCCAAACGTAAAACGGCTTGTCCCGCGTCATCGGCGG
GGGTCATAACGTGACTCCCTTAATTCTCCGCTCATGATCAGATTGTCGTTTCCCGCCTTCAGTTTCAAGC
TTGTTTGGGGATCTAGTGTTTTACTCCTCATATTAACTTCGGTCATTAGAGGCCACGATTTGACACATTT
TTACTCAAAACAAAATGTTTGCATATCTCTTATAATTTCAAATTCAACACACAACAAATAAGAGAAAAAA
CAAATAATATTAATTTGAGAATGAACAAAAGGACCATATCATTCATTAACTCTTCTCCATCCATTTCCAT
TTCACAGTTCGATAGCGAAAACCGAATAAAAAACACAGTAAATTACAAGCACAACAAATGGTACAAGAAA
AACAGTTTTCCCAATGCCATAATACTCGAACAAGCTAGCTTACTCAGTTAGGTCGAGTCATTTTTGATGA
AACAGAAGCTTTTTGATATTTCCATTTGAATATTTTGGTATCTGATTAGTGATGATTTCAGCTAACATCT
CTGGGAATTCAATACTCATGGTCTTATCCAAAAATGTCTGGAAGCAGTAGGTAAGGAGATTCTCAACCAC
CTCATGCATGGAGTCCAGAAGCTTTGTCAGTTGGTAAAACCGTTGCCAGTTCTGACTGGAGTTCCCTTCC
CTTTTGACGATGGCTTTTCCTAGCTCTTTGATATAAGTCATTCGAATCTCATCAAATAACTCTTGGCTCT
TCAGACCTTCCTTAGGAACTGAGGAGAGAAGCAGTAAGGTTTTCATACAGAGATACTCTTCATAGGATAC
CTGCAATCTTTGTAATTCAGAGGAGACAAACAGCATGTGTTTACATTGGTCATACATGCAGGGTAGAGAC
ATTCTCTGCTCATTAATAATCAGATCAGGAGCAAAGCAGAGCAGGTTTCCACTTGATTGTCTGTATGATC
TCCAACCCAGGGCAAATGCCATGAGAAACATCCATGAGTACTGTAGCAGGGTCATTTGGTCATCCAGGTG
TAAGTTTCTGAAGCCTGGTATCGCCTTTGCCCATTTCACTGCTGCAATCACTTGACGCCCACCTAACATG
TTGAGTGTGGTCATAATTCTCCATGCTGAATCTGGAACAGAGCTATCATATCCTGCATACAACACCTCGG
GTTCAATCACCTCCAGCAGTGACACCAAGGTAGGGGTGAGCTGTGGTAATGCAGCAGGAACTATTGTTTT
GTTAGGATTTTCCGAAGTGTCTTGTGAGACTCCTGCAGTGGCTTGCTGAATTGGATCCCCACCGTACTCG
TCAATTCCAAGGGCATCGGTAAACATCTGCTCAAACTCGAAGTCGGCCATATCCAGAGCGCCGTAGGGGG
CGGAGTCGTGGGGGGTAAATCCCGGACCCGGGGAATCCCCGTCCCCCAACATGTCCAGATCGAAATCGTC
TAGCGCGTCGGCATGCGCCATCGCCACGTCCTCGCCGTCTAAGTGGAGCTCGTCCCCCAGGCTGACATCG
GTCGGGGGGGCGCTCGACCTAGGAAAAATCAGTAGAAATAGCTGTTCCAGTCTTTCTAGCCTTGATTCCA
CTTCTGTCAGATGTGCCCTAGTCAGCGGAGACCTTTTGGTTTTGGGAGAGTAGCGACACTCCCAGTTGTT
CTTCAGACACTTGGCGCACTTCGGTTTTTCTTTGGAGCACTTGAGCTTTTTAAGTCGGCAAATATCGCAT
GCTTGTTCGATAGAAGACAGTAGCTTCATTGGATCTGCCATTGTTTAAACTAGAGTCCCCCGTGTTCTCT
CCAAATGAAATGAACTTCCTTATATAGAGGAAGGGTCTTGCGAAGGATAGTGGGATTGTGCGTCATCCCT
TACGTCAGTGGAGATATCACATCAATCCACTTGCTTTGAAGACGTGGTTGGAACGTCTTCTTTTTCCACG
ATGCTCCTCGTGGGTGGGGGTCCATCTTTGGGACCACTGTCGGCAGAGGCATCTTCAACGATGGCCTTTC
CTTTATCGCAATGATGGCATTTGTAGGAGCCACCTTCCTTTTCCACTATCTTCACAATAAAGTGACAGAT
AGCTGGGCAATGGAATCCGAGGAGGTTTCCGGATATTACCCTTTGTTGAAAAGTCTCAATTGCCCTTTGG
TCTTCTGAGACTGTATCTTTGATATTTTTGGAGTAGACAAGTGTGTCGTGCTCCACCATGTTGACGAAGA
TTTTCTTCTTGTCATTGAGTCGTAAGAGACTCTGTATGAACTGTTCGCCAGTCTTTACGGCGAGTTCTGT
TAGGTCCTCTATTTGAATCTTTGACTCCATGGCCTTTGATTCAGTGGGAACTACCTTTTTAGAGACTCCA
ATCTCTATTACTTGCCTTGGTTTGTGAAGCAAGCCTTGAATCGTCCATACTGGAATAGTACTTCTGATCT
TGAGAAATATATCTTTCTCTGTGTTCTTGATGCAGTTAGTCCTGAATCTTTTGACTGCATCTTTAACCTT
CTTGGGAAGGTATTTGATTTCCTGGAGATTATTGCTCGGGTAGATCGTCTTGATGAGACCTGCTGCGTAA
GCCTCTCTAACCATCTGTGGGTTAGCATTCTTTCTGAAATTGAAAAGGCTAATCTGGGGACCTGCAGGAA
ACTATCAGTGTTTGACAGGATATATTGGCGGGTAAACCTAAGAGAAAAGAGCGTTTATTAGAATAATCGG
ATATTTAAAAGGGCGTGAAAAGGTTTATCCGTTCGTCCATTTGTATGTGCATGCCAACCACAGGGTTCCC
CAGATCTGGCGCCGGCCAGCGAGACGAGCAAGATTGGCCGCCGCCCGAAACGATCCGACAGCGCGCCCAG
CACAGGTGCGCAGGCAAATTGCACCAACGCATACAGCGCCAGCAGAATGCCATAGTGGGCGGTGACGTCG
TTCGAGTGAACCAGATCGCGCAGGAGGCCCGGCAGCACCGGCATAATCAGGCCGATGCCGACAGCGTCGA
GCGCGACAGTGCTCAGAATTACGATCAGGGGTATGTTGGGTTTCACGTCTGGCCTCCGGACCAGCCTCCG
CTGGTCCGATTGAACGCGCGGATTCTTTATCACTGATAAGTTGGTGGACATATTATGTTTATCAGTGATA
AAGTGTCAAGCATGACAAAGTTGCAGCCGAATACAGTGATCCGTGCCGCCCTGGACCTGTTGAACGAGGT
CGGCGTAGACGGTCTGACGACACGCAAACTGGCGGAACGGTTGGGGGTTCAGCAGCCGGCGCTTTACTGG
CACTTCAGGAACAAGCGGGCGCTGCTCGACGCACTGGCCGAAGCCATGCTGGCGGAGAATCATACGCATT
CGGTGCCGAGAGCCGACGACGACTGGCGCTCATTTCTGATCGGGAATGCCCGCAGCTTCAGGCAGGCGCT
GCTCGCCTACCGCGATGGCGCGCGCATCCATGCCGGCACGCGACCGGGCGCACCGCAGATGGAAACGGCC
GACGCGCAGCTTCGCTTCCTCTGCGAGGCGGGTTTTTCGGCCGGGGACGCCGTCAATGCGCTGATGACAA
TCAGCTACTTCACTGTTGGGGCCGTGCTTGAGGAGCAGGCCGGCGACAGCGATGCCGGCGAGCGCGGCGG
CACCGTTGAACAGGCTCCGCTCTCGCCGCTGTTGCGGGCCGCGATAGACGCCTTCGACGAAGCCGGTCCG
GACGCAGCGTTCGAGCAGGGACTCGCGGTGATTGTCGATGGATTGGCGAAAAGGAGGCTCGTTGTCAGGA
ACGTTGAAGGACCGAGAAAGGGTGACGATTGATCAGGACCGCTGCCGGAGCGCAACCCACTCACTACAGC
AGAGCCATGTAGACAACATCCCCTCCCCCTTTCCACCGCGTCAGACGCCCGTAGCAGCCCGCTACGGGCT
TTTTCATGCCCTGCCCTAGCGTCCAAGCCTCACGGCCGCGCTCGGCCTCTCTGGCGGCCTTCTGGCGCTC
TTCCGCTTCCTCGCTCACTGACTCGCTGCGCTCGGTCGTTCGGCTGCGGCGAGCGGTATCAGCTCACTCA
AAGGCGGTAATACGGTTATCCACAGAATCAGGGGATAACGCAGGAAAGAACATGTGAGCAAAAGGCCAGC
AAAAGGCCAGGAACCGTAAAAAGGCCGCGTTGCTGGCGTTTTTCCATAGGCTCCGCCCCCCTGACGAGCA
TCACAAAAATCGACGCTCAAGTCAGAGGTGGCGAAACCCGACAGGACTATAAAGATACCAGGCGTTTCCC
CCTGGAAGCTCCCTCGTGCGCTCTCCTGTTCCGACCCTGCCGCTTACCGGATACCTGTCCGCCTTTCTCC
CTTCGGGAAGCGTGGCGCTTTTCCGCTGCATAACCCTGCTTCGGGGTCATTATAGCGATTTTTTCGGTAT
ATCCATCCTTTTTCGCACGATATACAGGATTTTGCCAAAGGGTTCGTGTAGACTTTCCTTGGTGTATCCA
ACGGCGTCAGCCGGGCAGGATAGGTGAAGTAGGCCCACCCGCGAGCGGGTGTTCCTTCTTCACTGTCCCT
TATTCGCACCTGGCGGTGCTCAACGGGAATCCTGCTCTGCGAGGCTGGCCGGCTACCGCCGGCGTAACAG
ATGAGGGCAAGCGGATGGCTGATGAAACCAAGCCAACCAGGAAGGGCAGCCCACCTATCAAGGTGTACTG
CCTTCCAGACGAACGAAGAGCGATTGAGGAAAAGGCGGCGGCGGCCGGCATGAGCCTGTCGGCCTACCTG
CTGGCCGTCGGCCAGGGCTACAAAATCACGGGCGTCGTGGACTATGAGCACGTCCGCGAGCTGGCCCGCA
TCAATGGCGACCTGGGCCGCCTGGGCGGCCTGCTGAAACTCTGGCTCACCGACGACCCGCGCACGGCGCG
GTTCGGTGATGCCACGATCCTCGCCCTGCTGGCGAAGATCGAAGAGAAGCAGGACGAGCTTGGCAAGGTC
ATGATGGGCGTGGTCCGCCCGAGGGCAGAGCCATGACTTTTTTAGCCGCTAAAACGGCCGGGGGGTGCGC
GTGATTGCCAAGCACGTCCCCATGCGCTCCATCAAGAAGAGCGACTTCGCGGAGCTGGTGAAGTACATCA
CCGACGAGCAAGGCAAGACCGA
Features (pLannotate 1.2.2; 39 found; start..end, strand, type, name):
     11..642     +  rep_origin     oriV: incP origin of replication
    706..981     +  CDS            klaC (fragment): KLAC_ECOLX - Also known as telB. Protein predicted: Swiss-Prot protein existence level 4. Belongs to the kla operon, which is associated with cryptic tellurite resistance, and IncW plasmid fertility inhibition. From Escherichia coli.
   1177..1326    +  CDS            satA (fragment): STA_BACSU - Also known as yyaR. Experimental evidence at protein level: Swiss-Prot protein existence level 1. Involved in resistance to streptothricin, a broad-spectrum antibiotic produced by streptomycetes. Detoxifies streptothricin via acetylation of the beta amino group of the first beta-lysyl moiety of streptothricin. From Bacillus subtilis (strain 168).
   1335..2102    -  mobile_element IS1: prokaryotic transposable element IS1
   2294..3088    +  CDS            KanR: aminoglycoside phosphotransferase; aphA-3; confers resistance to kanamycin
   3387..4535    +  CDS            trfA: trans-acting replication protein that binds to and activates oriV
   4559..4622    +  CDS            TetR (fragment): tetracycline resistance regulatory protein; tetR
   6131..6155    +  misc_feature   LB T-DNA repeat: left border repeat from nopaline C58 T-DNA
   6209..6339    -  CDS            lacI (fragment): lac repressor; lacI; The lac repressor binds to the lac operator to inhibit transcription in E. coli. This inhibition can be relieved by adding lactose or isopropyl-β-D-thiogalactopyranoside (IPTG).
   6340..6640    -  rep_origin     M13 ori (fragment) (sequence partly withheld): M13 bacteriophage origin of replication; arrow indicates direction of (+) strand synthesis
   6638..6793    -  CDS            lacZα (fragment) (sequence partly withheld): LacZα fragment of β-galactosidase; lacZ fragment
   6831..6848    +  protein_bind   UAS (fragment): upstream activating sequence mediating Gal4-dependent induction Gal4
   6849..6866    +  protein_bind   UAS (fragment): upstream activating sequence mediating Gal4-dependent induction Gal4
   6867..6885    +  protein_bind   UAS (fragment): upstream activating sequence mediating Gal4-dependent induction Gal4
   6898..6915    +  protein_bind   UAS (fragment): upstream activating sequence mediating Gal4-dependent induction Gal4
   6916..6933    +  protein_bind   UAS (fragment): upstream activating sequence mediating Gal4-dependent induction Gal4
   6934..6952    +  protein_bind   UAS (fragment): upstream activating sequence mediating Gal4-dependent induction Gal4
   6950..6975    +  misc_feature   MCS (fragment): pUC18/19 multiple cloning site
   6999..7045    +  promoter       minimal CaMV 35S promoter: minimal 35S promoter from cauliflower mosaic virus
   7077..7101    +  protein_bind   attB1: mutant version of attB; recombination site for the Gateway® BP reaction BP Clonase™
   9474..9497    +  CDS            5xFLAG (fragment): five tandem FLAG® epitope tags
   9501..9525    -  protein_bind   attB2: mutant version of attB; recombination site for the Gateway® BP reaction BP Clonase™
   9575..9598    +  CDS            2xFLAG (fragment): two tandem FLAG® epitope tags
   9624..9704    +  CDS            RBCS.3A (fragment): RBS3_PEA - Experimental evidence at protein level: Swiss-Prot protein existence level 1. RuBisCO catalyzes two reactions: the carboxylation of D- ribulose 1,5-bisphosphate, the primary event in carbon dioxide fixation, as well as the oxidative fragmentation of the pentose substrate. Both reactions occur simultaneously and in competition at the same active site. Although the small subunit is not catalytic it is essential for maximal activity (Probable). Binds to abscisic acid (ABA); only half of the possible binding sites are occupied in the crystal; and there are indications this is a low affi
  10124..10376   -  terminator     NOS terminator: nopaline synthase terminator and poly(A) signal
  10429..11439   -  CDS            HygR: aminoglycoside phosphotransferase from E. coli; aph(4)-Ia; confers resistance to hygromycin
  11491..11674   -  promoter       NOS promoter: nopaline synthase promoter NOS promoter
  11835..12131   -  terminator     E9 terminator (fragment): terminator and polyadenylation signal from the pea rbcS-E9 gene
  12161..12991   -  CDS            Nr3c1 (fragment): GCR_RAT - Also known as Grl. Experimental evidence at protein level: Swiss-Prot protein existence level 1. [Isoform A]: Has transcriptional activation and repression activity. Mediates glucocorticoid-induced apoptosis. Promotes accurate chromosome segregation during mitosis. May act as a tumor suppressor. May play a negative role in adipogenesis through the regulation of lipolytic and antilipogenic gene expression. From Rattus norvegicus (Rat).
  12998..13231   -  CDS            VP16 AD: transcriptional activation domain of herpes simplex virus protein VP16 (Triezenberg et al., 1988; Cousens et al., 1989); UL48
  13241..13459   -  CDS            GAL4 DNA binding domain (fragment): DNA binding domain of the GAL4 transcriptional activator; Saccharomyces cerevisiae GAL4 (truncated)
  13497..13838   -  promoter       CaMV 35S promoter: strong constitutive promoter from cauliflower mosaic virus
  14353..14377   +  misc_feature   RB T-DNA repeat: right border repeat from nopaline C58 T-DNA
  14487..14736   -  CDS            TcR (fragment): tetracycline efflux protein; tetA; confers resistance to tetracycline
  14842..15492   +  CDS            TetR: tetracycline resistance regulatory protein; tetR
  15851..16041   -  rep_origin     ori (fragment): high-copy-number ColE1/pMB1/pBR322/pUC origin of replication
  16173..16282   +  oriT           oriT: incP origin of transfer
  16315..16686   +  CDS            traJ: oriT-recognizing protein; traJ
  16724..16810   +  CDS            traI (fragment): TRAI6_ECOLX - Experimental evidence at protein level: Swiss-Prot protein existence level 1. The initiation process of transfer DNA synthesis requires the interaction of at least three plasmid-specific components (TraH, I, and J) at the transfer origin resulting in the assembly of a specialised nucleoprotein complex - the relaxosome. Site- and strand-specific cleavage at the transfer origin is dependent on TraI and TraJ. From Escherichia coli.
