[The description below was written by a language model from this plasmid's Addgene catalogue record and pLannotate feature annotations shown in this document.]
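Description:
pTA7001-RWT4Ca_noKDup is a 16.8 kb binary plant expression plasmid for Agrobacterium-mediated T-DNA delivery, built for expression in Nicotiana benthamiana. The name refers to pTA7001, while the catalogue lists the backbone as pTA7003; the record does not explain the difference. The backbone is a broad-host-range IncP replicon, with oriV and its activator trfA giving low-copy maintenance, plus oriT and traJ for conjugal mobilisation. Bacterial selection is by kanamycin (aphA-3). Remnants of tetracycline resistance genes, an IS1 element and a ColE1 ori fragment are also annotated outside the T-DNA.

Between the nopaline-type left and right borders lies a glucocorticoid-inducible two-component system. A CaMV 35S promoter constitutively drives a chimeric transcription factor composed of the GAL4 DNA-binding domain, the VP16 activation domain and the hormone-binding region of the rat glucocorticoid receptor, terminated by the pea rbcS-E9 terminator. In systems of this type the factor stays inactive until a glucocorticoid such as dexamethasone is applied. It then binds the six annotated GAL4 UAS copies upstream of a minimal 35S promoter and switches on the payload.

The payload was inserted by Gateway cloning and is flanked by attB1 and attB2. It is Rwt4Ca_noKDup, a Triticum aestivum Rwt4 variant with the KDup region removed. FLAG epitope sequences are annotated at its 3′ end and just beyond attB2, consistent with a C-terminal tag, and are followed by pea rbcS-3A sequence that presumably provides the terminator. A NOS promoter–hygromycin resistance–NOS terminator cassette allows plant selection. The associated work concerns the wheat tandem kinase RWT4 binding a fungal effector to activate defense, so this deletion variant likely tests the KDup region's contribution.
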