Addgene plasmid #237531: pTA7001-RWT4Ca_noKDup
Purpose: Expression in Nicotiana benthamiana
Depositing lab: Gitta Coaker. Depositing organization: University of California, Davis. Publication: Wheat tandem kinase RWT4 directly binds a fungal effector to activate defense. Sung YC, Li Y, Bernasconi Z, Baik S, Asuke S, Keller B, Fahima T, Coaker G. Nat Genet. 2025 Apr 14. doi: 10.1038/s41588-025-02162-w. PubMed 40229601.
Backbone
  Vector backbone: pTA7003
  Vector type: Plant Expression
Growth in bacteria
  Bacterial resistance: Kanamycin, 50 μg/mL
  Growth temperature: 37°C
  Growth strain: DH5alpha
  Copy number: Low Copy
Gene/Insert
  Gene/Insert name: Rwt4Ca_noKDup
  Species: Triticum aestivum
  Mutation: Remove KDup region
  Cloning method: Gateway Cloning
Terms and licenses: Academic/Nonprofit Terms; Industry Terms: Not Available to Industry
Depositor comments: Please visit https://doi.org/10.1101/2024.04.30.591956 for bioRxiv preprint.
How to cite: pTA7001-RWT4Ca_noKDup was a gift from Gitta Coaker (Addgene plasmid # 237531 ; http://n2t.net/addgene:237531 ; RRID:Addgene_237531)
